Addgene plasmid #12476: Top7 Eb8_2 triple
Depositing lab: David Baker. Depositing organization: University of Washington.
Backbone
  Vector backbone: pet29 b(+)
  Backbone size w/o insert (bp): 5371
  Vector type: Bacterial Expression
Growth in bacteria
  Bacterial resistance: Kanamycin, 50 μg/mL
  Growth temperature: 37°C
  Growth strain: DH5alpha
  Growth instructions: Plasmids are provided in DH5 alpha, but for protein expression, BL21(DE3)pLysS is recommended.
  Copy number: High Copy
Gene/Insert
  Gene/Insert name: Top7 Eb8_2 triple
  Insert size (bp): 363
  Mutation: Eb8_2 triple. Top7 extended.
  Tag / fusion protein: 6xHis (N terminal on insert)
  Cloning method: Restriction Enzyme
  Sequencing primers: 5′ T7
Terms and licenses: Academic/Nonprofit Terms; Industry Terms: Not Available to Industry
How to cite: Top7 Eb8_2 triple was a gift from David Baker (Addgene plasmid # 12476 ; http://n2t.net/addgene:12476 ; RRID:Addgene_12476)
