[The description below was written by a language model from this plasmid's Addgene catalogue record.]
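Description:
Top7 Eb8_2 triple is a bacterial expression plasmid built on the pET29b(+) backbone (about 5.4 kb without insert). It carries a 363 bp insert encoding a variant of Top7, the computationally designed protein with a novel alpha/beta fold. The record describes the variant only as "Eb8_2 triple" and "Top7 extended". This suggests an extended form of the Top7 scaffold carrying three changes, but the specific substitutions or added residues are not stated. The insert was placed in the vector by restriction enzyme cloning and carries a 6xHis tag, recorded as N-terminal on the insert, which allows purification of the product by immobilised metal affinity chromatography.

No feature table is provided, so the regulatory elements can only be inferred from the named backbone. pET-series vectors drive the insert from a T7 promoter under lac operator control, and the listing of a T7 primer for 5′ sequencing fits this arrangement. Expression therefore needs a host that supplies T7 RNA polymerase. The record accordingly distinguishes a standard cloning strain used for propagation from a DE3 lysogen carrying pLysS, which is recommended for protein production. Selection in bacteria is by kanamycin resistance, and the record lists the plasmid as high copy.

The construct is suited to recombinant production of this Top7 variant in E. coli, presumably for biophysical or structural characterisation of designed proteins, although the record does not state a specific purpose.
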