>Addgene plasmid #12476 | Top7 Eb8_2 triple | depositor partial sequence | sequence record 7318 | Author sequence
ATGCACCATCACCACCATCACAGATCTGGTCGAGAAATCGAAGTTCAAGTGAACATCACCGTTAATGGCA
AAACCTTCGATTATACCTATAGGATCAAGGATAACAAAGAGGAAGGTCTGAAGGAAGCACTGAAGAAGGT
TTTGAACGAGCTGATGGACTACATCAAGAAACAGGGGGCTAAACGCGTTCGCATCTCGATTCGCGTCAAA
GGGGCGTCTGTTGTTGAAGCCAAAGAACGGGCTAAGAAATTTGCCGCGATTTTGATTAAAGTTTTCGCCG
AACTGGGTTATAATGATATTAACGTTACGTGGGACGGCGATACGGTGACAGTGGAAGGACAGTTAGAGGG
CGTGGACTAATGA
